>Addgene plasmid #77821 | MAP2K7 gRNA (BRDN0001162319) | addgene full sequence | sequence record 188474 | Addgene Assembled Sequence
CCCGGGTGCAAAGATGGATAAAGTTTTAAACAGAGAGGAATCTTTGCAGCTAATGGACCTTCTAGGTCTT
GAAAGGAGTGGGAATTGGCTCCGGTGCCCGTCAGTGGGCAGAGCGCACATCGCCCACAGTCCCCGAGAAG
TTGGGGGGAGGGGTCGGCAATTGATCCGGTGCCTAGAGAAGGTGGCGCGGGGTAAACTGGGAAAGTGATG
TCGTGTACTGGCTCCGCCTTTTTCCCGAGGGTGGGGGAGAACCGTATATAAGTGCAGTAGTCGCCGTGAA
CGTTCTTTTTCGCAACGGGTTTGCCGCCAGAACACAGGTAAGTGCCGTGTGTGGTTCCCGCGGGCCTGGC
CTCTTTACGGGTTATGGCCCTTGCGTGCCTTGAATTACTTCCACCTGGCTGCAGTACGTGATTCTTGATC
CCGAGCTTCGGGTTGGAAGTGGGTGGGAGAGTTCGAGGCCTTGCGCTTAAGGAGCCCCTTCGCCTCGTGC
TTGAGTTGAGGCCTGGCCTGGGCGCTGGGGCCGCCGCGTGCGAATCTGGTGGCACCTTCGCGCCTGTCTC
GCTGCTTTCGATAAGTCTCTAGCCATTTAAAATTTTTGATGACCTGCTGCGACGCTTTTTTTCTGGCAAG
ATAGTCTTGTAAATGCGGGCCAAGATCTGCACACTGGTATTTCGGTTTTTGGGGCCGCGGGCGGCGACGG
GGCCCGTGCGTCCCAGCGCACATGTTCGGCGAGGCGGGGCCTGCGAGCGCGGCCACCGAGAATCGGACGG
GGGTAGTCTCAAGCTGGCCGGCCTGCTCTGGTGCCTGGCCTCGCGCCGCCGTGTATCGCCCCGCCCTGGG
CGGCAAGGCTGGCCCGGTCGGCACCAGTTGCGTGAGCGGAAAGATGGCCGCTTCCCGGCCCTGCTGCAGG
GAGCTCAAAATGGAGGACGCGGCGCTCGGGAGAGCGGGCGGGTGAGTCACCCACACAAAGGAAAAGGGCC
TTTCCGTCCTCAGCCGTCGCTTCATGTGACTCCACGGAGTACCGGGCGCCGTCCAGGCACCTCGATTAGT
TCTCGAGCTTTTGGAGTACGTCGTCTTTAGGTTGGGGGGAGGGGTTTTATGCGATGGAGTTTCCCCACAC
TGAGTGGGTGGAGACTGAAGTTAGGCCAGCTTGGCACTTGATGTAATTCTCCTTGGAATTTGCCCTTTTT
GAGTTTGGATCTTGGTTCATTCTCAAGCCTCAGACAGTGGTTCAAAGTTTTTTTCTTCCATTTCAGGTGT
CGTGACGTACGGCCACCATGACCGAGTACAAGCCCACGGTGCGCCTCGCCACCCGCGACGACGTCCCCAG
GGCCGTACGCACCCTCGCCGCCGCGTTCGCCGACTACCCCGCCACGCGCCACACCGTCGATCCGGACCGC
CACATCGAGCGGGTCACCGAGCTGCAAGAACTCTTCCTCACGCGCGTCGGGCTCGACATCGGCAAGGTGT
GGGTCGCGGACGACGGCGCCGCCGTGGCGGTCTGGACCACGCCGGAGAGCGTCGAAGCGGGGGCGGTGTT
CGCCGAGATCGGCCCGCGCATGGCCGAGTTGAGCGGTTCCCGGCTGGCCGCGCAGCAACAGATGGAAGGC
CTCCTGGCGCCGCACCGGCCCAAGGAGCCCGCGTGGTTCCTGGCCACCGTCGGAGTCTCGCCCGACCACC
AGGGCAAGGGTCTGGGCAGCGCCGTCGTGCTCCCCGGAGTGGAGGCGGCCGAGCGCGCCGGGGTGCCCGC
CTTCCTGGAGACCTCCGCGCCCCGCAACCTCCCCTTCTACGAGCGGCTCGGCTTCACCGTCACCGCCGAC
GTCGAGGTGCCCGAAGGACCGCGCACCTGGTGCATGACCCGCAAGCCCGGTGCCTGAACGCGTTAAGTCG
ACAATCAACCTCTGGATTACAAAATTTGTGAAAGATTGACTGGTATTCTTAACTATGTTGCTCCTTTTAC
GCTATGTGGATACGCTGCTTTAATGCCTTTGTATCATGCTATTGCTTCCCGTATGGCTTTCATTTTCTCC
TCCTTGTATAAATCCTGGTTGCTGTCTCTTTATGAGGAGTTGTGGCCCGTTGTCAGGCAACGTGGCGTGG
TGTGCACTGTGTTTGCTGACGCAACCCCCACTGGTTGGGGCATTGCCACCACCTGTCAGCTCCTTTCCGG
GACTTTCGCTTTCCCCCTCCCTATTGCCACGGCGGAACTCATCGCCGCCTGCCTTGCCCGCTGCTGGACA
GGGGCTCGGCTGTTGGGCACTGACAATTCCGTGGTGTTGTCGGGGAAATCATCGTCCTTTCCTTGGCTGC
TCGCCTGTGTTGCCACCTGGATTCTGCGCGGGACGTCCTTCTGCTACGTCCCTTCGGCCCTCAATCCAGC
GGACCTTCCTTCCCGCGGCCTGCTGCCGGCTCTGCGGCCTCTTCCGCGTCTTCGCCTTCGCCCTCAGACG
AGTCGGATCTCCCTTTGGGCCGCCTCCCCGCGTCGACTTTAAGACCAATGACTTACAAGGCAGCTGTAGA
TCTTAGCCACTTTTTAAAAGAAAAGGGGGGACTGGAAGGGCTAATTCACTCCCAACGAAGACAAGATCTG
CTTTTTGCTTGTACTGGGTCTCTCTGGTTAGACCAGATCTGAGCCTGGGAGCTCTCTGGCTAACTAGGGA
ACCCACTGCTTAAGCCTCAATAAAGCTTGCCTTGAGTGCTTCAAGTAGTGTGTGCCCGTCTGTTGTGTGA
CTCTGGTAACTAGAGATCCCTCAGACCCTTTTAGTCAGTGTGGAAAATCTCTAGCAGTACGTATAGTAGT
TCATGTCATCTTATTATTCAGTATTTATAACTTGCAAAGAAATGAATATCAGAGAGTGAGAGGAACTTGT
TTATTGCAGCTTATAATGGTTACAAATAAAGCAATAGCATCACAAATTTCACAAATAAAGCATTTTTTTC
ACTGCATTCTAGTTGTGGTTTGTCCAAACTCATCAATGTATCTTATCATGTCTGGCTCTAGCTATCCCGC
CCCTAACTCCGCCCATCCCGCCCCTAACTCCGCCCAGTTCCGCCCATTCTCCGCCCCATGGCTGACTAAT
TTTTTTTATTTATGCAGAGGCCGAGGCCGCCTCGGCCTCTGAGCTATTCCAGAAGTAGTGAGGAGGCTTT
TTTGGAGGCCTAGGGACGTACCCAATTCGCCCTATAGTGAGTCGTATTACGCGCGCTCACTGGCCGTCGT
TTTACAACGTCGTGACTGGGAAAACCCTGGCGTTACCCAACTTAATCGCCTTGCAGCACATCCCCCTTTC
GCCAGCTGGCGTAATAGCGAAGAGGCCCGCACCGATCGCCCTTCCCAACAGTTGCGCAGCCTGAATGGCG
AATGGG
[124 nt withheld, positions 3367-3490]
C
[91 nt withheld, positions 3492-3582]
A
[49 nt withheld, positions 3584-3632]
CCTTTGACGTTGGAGTCCACGTTCTTT
[37 nt withheld, positions 3660-3696]
ACCCTATCTCGGTCTATTCTTTTGATTTATAAGGGATTTTGCCGATTTCGGCCTATTGGTTAAAAAATGA
GCTGATTTAACAAAAATTTAACGCGAATTTTAACAAAATATTAACGCTTACAATTTAGGTGGCACTTTTC
GGGGAAATGTGCGCGGAACCCCTATTTGTTTATTTTTCTAAATACATTCAAATATGTATCCGCTCATGAG
ACAATAACCCTGATAAATGCTTCAATAATATTGAAAAAGGAAGAGTATGAGTATTCAACATTTCCGTGTC
GCCCTTATTCCCTTTTTTGCGGCATTTTGCCTTCCTGTTTTTGCTCACCCAGAAACGCTGGTGAAAGTAA
AAGATGCTGAAGATCAGTTGGGTGCACGAGTGGGTTACATCGAACTGGATCTCAACAGCGGTAAGATCCT
TGAGAGTTTTCGCCCCGAAGAACGTTTTCCAATGATGAGCACTTTTAAAGTTCTGCTATGTGGCGCGGTA
TTATCCCGTATTGACGCCGGGCAAGAGCAACTCGGTCGCCGCATACACTATTCTCAGAATGACTTGGTTG
AGTACTCACCAGTCACAGAAAAGCATCTTACGGATGGCATGACAGTAAGAGAATTATGCAGTGCTGCCAT
AACCATGAGTGATAACACTGCGGCCAACTTACTTCTGACAACGATCGGAGGACCGAAGGAGCTAACCGCT
TTTTTGCACAACATGGGGGATCATGTAACTCGCCTTGATCGTTGGGAACCGGAGCTGAATGAAGCCATAC
CAAACGACGAGCGTGACACCACGATGCCTGTAGCAATGGCAACAACGTTGCGCAAACTATTAACTGGCGA
ACTACTTACTCTAGCTTCCCGGCAACAATTAATAGACTGGATGGAGGCGGATAAAGTTGCAGGACCACTT
CTGCGCTCGGCCCTTCCGGCTGGCTGGTTTATTGCTGATAAATCTGGAGCCGGTGAGCGTGGGTCTCGCG
GTATCATTGCAGCACTGGGGCCAGATGGTAAGCCCTCCCGTATCGTAGTTATCTACACGACGGGGAGTCA
GGCAACTATGGATGAACGAAATAGACAGATCGCTGAGATAGGTGCCTCACTGATTAAGCATTGGTAACTG
TCAGACCAAGTTTACTCATATATACTTTAGATTGATTTAAAACTTCATTTTTAATTTAAAAGGATCTAGG
TGAAGATCCTTTTTGATAATCTCATGACCAAAATCCCTTAACGTGAGTTTTCGTTCCACTGAGCGTCAGA
CCCCGTAGAAAAGATCAAAGGATCTTCTTGAGATCCTTTTTTTCTGCGCGTAATCTGCTGCTTGCAAACA
AAAAAACCACCGCTACCAGCGGTGGTTTGTTTGCCGGATCAAGAGCTACCAACTCTTTTTCCGAAGGTAA
CTGGCTTCAGCAGAGCGCAGATACCAAATACTGTTCTTCTAGTGTAGCCGTAGTTAGGCCACCACTTCAA
GAACTCTGTAGCACCGCCTACATACCTCGCTCTGCTAATCCTGTTACCAGTGGCTGCTGCCAGTGGCGAT
AAGTCGTGTCTTACCGGGTTGGACTCAAGACGATAGTTACCGGATAAGGCGCAGCGGTCGGGCTGAACGG
GGGGTTCGTGCACACAGCCCAGCTTGGAGCGAACGACCTACACCGAACTGAGATACCTACAGCGTGAGCT
ATGAGAAAGCGCCACGCTTCCCGAAGGGAGAAAGGCGGACAGGTATCCGGTAAGCGGCAGGGTCGGAACA
GGAGAGCGCACGAGGGAGCTTCCAGGGGGAAACGCCTGGTATCTTTATAGTCCTGTCGGGTTTCGCCACC
TCTGACTTGAGCGTCGATTTTTGTGATGCTCGTCAGGGGGGCGGAGCCTATGGAAAAACGCCAGCAACGC
GGCCTTTTTACGGTTCCTGGCCTTTTGCTGGCCTTTTGCTCACATGTTCTTTCCTGCGTTATCCCCTGAT
TCTGTGGATAACCGTATTACCGCCTTTGAGTGAGCTGATACCGCTCGCCGCAGCCGAACGACCGAGCGCA
GCGAGTCAGTGAGCGAGGAAGCGGAAGAGCGCCCAATACGCAAACCGCCTCTCCCCGCGCGTTGGCCGAT
TCATTAATGCAGCTGGCACGACAGGTTTCCCGACTGGAAAGCGGGCAGTGAGCGCAACGCAATTAATGTG
AGTTAGCTCACTCATTAGGCACCCCAGGCTTTACACTTTATGCTTCCGGCTCGTATGTTGTGTGGAATTG
TGAGCGGATAACAATTTCACACAGGAAACAGCTATGACCATGATTACGCCAAGCGCGCAATTAACCCTCA
CTAAAGGGAACAAAAGCTGGAGCTGCAAGCTTAATGTAGTCTTATGCAATACTCTTGTAGTCTTGCAACA
TGGTAACGATGAGTTAGCAACATGCCTTACAAGGAGAGAAAAAGCACCGTGCATGCCGATTGGTGGAAGT
AAGGTGGTACGATCGTGCCTTATTAGGAAGGCAACAGACGGGTCTGACATGGATTGGACGAACCACTGAA
TTGCCGCATTGCAGAGATATTGTATTTAAGTGCCTAGCTCGATACATAAACGGGTCTCTCTGGTTAGACC
AGATCTGAGCCTGGGAGCTCTCTGGCTAACTAGGGAACCCACTGCTTAAGCCTCAATAAAGCTTGCCTTG
AGTGCTTCAAGTAGTGTGTGCCCGTCTGTTGTGTGACTCTGGTAACTAGAGATCCCTCAGACCCTTTTAG
TCAGTGTGGAAAATCTCTAGCAGTGGCGCCCGAACAGGGACTTGAAAGCGAAAGGGAAACCAGAGGAGCT
CTCTCGACGCAGGACTCGGCTTGCTGAAGCGCGCACGGCAAGAGGCGAGGGGCGGCGACTGGTGAGTACG
CCAAAAATTTTGACTAGCGGAGGCTAGAAGGAGAGAGATGGGTGCGAGAGCGTCAGTATTAAGCGGGGGA
GAATTAGATCGCGATGGGAAAAAATTCGGTTAAGGCCAGGGGGAAAGAAAAAATATAAATTAAAACATAT
AGTATGGGCAAGCAGGGAGCTAGAACGATTCGCAGTTAATCCTGGCCTGTTAGAAACATCAGAAGGCTGT
AGACAAATACTGGGACAGCTACAACCATCCCTTCAGACAGGATCAGAAGAACTTAGATCATTATATAATA
CAGTAGCAACCCTCTATTGTGTGCATCAAAGGATAGAGATAAAAGACACCAAGGAAGCTTTAGACAAGAT
AGAGGAAGAGCAAAACAAAAGTAAGACCACCGCACAGCAAGCGGCCGCTGATCTTCAGACCTGGAGGAGG
AGATATGAGGGACAATTGGAGAAGTGAATTATATAAATATAAAGTAGTAAAAATTGAACCATTAGGAGTA
GCACCCACCAAGGCAAAGAGAAGAGTGGTGCAGAGAGAAAAAAGAGCAGTGGGAATAGGAGCTTTGTTCC
TTGGGTTCTTGGGAGCAGCAGGAAGCACTATGGGCGCAGCGTCAATGACGCTGACGGTACAGGCCAGACA
ATTATTGTCTGGTATAGTGCAGCAGCAGAACAATTTGCTGAGGGCTATTGAGGCGCAACAGCATCTGTTG
CAACTCACAGTCTGGGGCATCAAGCAGCTCCAGGCAAGAATCCTGGCTGTGGAAAGATACCTAAAGGATC
AACAGCTCCTGGGGATTTGGGGTTGCTCTGGAAAACTCATTTGCACCACTGCTGTGCCTTGGAATGCTAG
TTGGAGTAATAAATCTCTGGAACAGATTTGGAATCACACGACCTGGATGGAGTGGGACAGAGAAATTAAC
AATTACACAAGCTTAATACACTCCTTAATTGAAGAATCGCAAAACCAGCAAGAAAAGAATGAACAAGAAT
TATTGGAATTAGATAAATGGGCAAGTTTGTGGAATTGGTTTAACATAACAAATTGGCTGTGGTATATAAA
ATTATTCATAATGATAGTAGGAGGCTTGGTAGGTTTAAGAATAGTTTTTGCTGTACTTTCTATAGTGAAT
AGAGTTAGGCAGGGATATTCACCATTATCGTTTCAGACCCACCTCCCAACCCCGAGGGGACCCAGAGAGG
GCCTATTTCCCATGATTCCTTCATATTTGCATATACGATACAAGGCTGTTAGAGAGATAATTAGAATTAA
TTTGACTGTAAACACAAAGATATTAGTACAAAATACGTGACGTAGAAAGTAATAATTTCTTGGGTAGTTT
GCAGTTTTAAAATTATGTTTTAAAATGGACTATCATATGCTTACCGTAACTTGAAAGTATTTCGATTTCT
TGGCTTTATATATCTTGTGGAAAGGACGAAACACCGCAAAGCACTGCACGATGTAGGTTTTAGAGCTAGA
AATAGCAAGTTAAAATAAGGCTAGTCCGTTATCAACTTGAAAAAGTGGCACCGAGTCGGTGCTTTTTTAA
GCTTGGCGTAACTAGATCTTGAGACAAATGGCAGTATTCATCCACAATTTTAAAAGAAAAGGGGGGATTG
GGGGGTACAGTGCAGGGGAAAGAATAGTAGACATAATAGCAACAGACATACAAACTAAAGAATTACAAAA
ACAAATTACAAAAATTCAAAATTTTCGGGTTTATTACAGGGACAGCAGAGATCCACTTTGGCGCCGGCTC
GAGGGGG
Features (pLannotate 1.2.2; 29 found; start..end, strand, type, name):
     14..80      +  CDS            small t antigen (fragment): SV40 (simian virus 40) small t antigen
    106..317     +  promoter       EF-1α core promoter: core promoter for human elongation factor EF-1α
    318..1256    +  intron         EF-1α intron A: intron upstream of the start codon of human EF-1α
   1278..1877    +  CDS            PuroR (fragment): puromycin N-acetyltransferase; pac from Streptomyces; confers resistance to puromycin
   1893..2481    +  misc_feature   WPRE: woodchuck hepatitis virus posttranscriptional regulatory element
   2532..2551    +  misc_feature   cPPT/CTS (fragment): central polypurine tract and central termination sequence of HIV-1
   2553..2786    +  LTR            3' LTR (ΔU3): self-inactivating 3' long terminal repeat (LTR) from HIV-1
   2864..2985    +  polyA_signal   SV40 poly(A) signal: SV40 polyadenylation signal
   3025..3160    +  rep_origin     SV40 ori: SV40 origin of replication
   3181..3199    -  promoter       T7 promoter: promoter for bacteriophage T7 RNA polymerase
   3207..3362    +  CDS            lacZα (fragment): LacZα fragment of β-galactosidase; lacZ fragment
   3367..3795    +  rep_origin     f1 ori (sequence partly withheld): f1 bacteriophage origin of replication; arrow indicates direction of (+) strand synthesis
   3848..3952    +  promoter       AmpR promoter: bla
   3953..4813    +  CDS            AmpR: β-lactamase; bla; confers resistance to ampicillin, carbenicillin, and related antibiotics
   4984..5572    +  rep_origin     ori: high-copy-number ColE1/pMB1/pBR322/pUC origin of replication
   5755..5847    +  CDS            lacI (fragment): lac repressor; lacI; The lac repressor binds to the lac operator to inhibit transcription in E. coli. This inhibition can be relieved by adding lactose or isopropyl-β-D-thiogalactopyranoside (IPTG).
   5860..5881    +  protein_bind   CAP binding site: CAP binding activates transcription in the presence of cAMP. E. coli catabolite activator protein
   5896..5926    +  promoter       lac promoter: promoter for the E. coli lac operon
   5934..5950    +  protein_bind   lac operator: The lac repressor binds to the lac operator to inhibit transcription in E. coli. This inhibition can be relieved by adding lactose or isopropyl-β-D-thiogalactopyranoside (IPTG). lac repressor encoded by lacI
   5995..6013    +  promoter       T3 promoter: promoter for bacteriophage T3 RNA polymerase
   6041..6267    +  promoter       RSV promoter: Rous sarcoma virus enhancer/promoter
   6268..6448    +  LTR            5' LTR (truncated): truncated 5' long terminal repeat (LTR) from HIV-1
   6495..6620    +  misc_feature   HIV-1 Ψ: packaging signal of human immunodeficiency virus type 1
   6604..6967    +  CDS            HIV-1 gag (fragment): gag protein from human immunodeficiency virus 1; gag
   7113..7346    +  misc_feature   RRE: The Rev response element (RRE) of HIV-1 allows for Rev-dependent mRNA export from the nucleus to the cytoplasm.
   7723..7749    +  CDS            Rev (fragment): human immunodeficiency virus 1 (HIV-1) Rev protein; rev; enhances nuclear export of unspliced and incompletely spliced viral mRNAs
   7753..7993    +  promoter       U6 promoter: RNA polymerase III promoter for human U6 snRNA
   8023..8098    +  misc_RNA       gRNA scaffold: guide RNA scaffold for the Streptococcus pyogenes CRISPR/Cas9 system
   8154..8271    +  misc_feature   cPPT/CTS: central polypurine tract and central termination sequence of HIV-1
