[The description below was written by a language model from this plasmid's Addgene catalogue record and pLannotate feature annotations shown in this document.]
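Description:
MAP2K7 gRNA (BRDN0001162319) is a third-generation lentiviral transfer plasmid built on the lentiGuide-Puro backbone that delivers a single guide RNA against human MAP2K7 (also known as MKK7 or JNKK2), a MAP kinase kinase. The guide was designed against several MAP2K7 reference transcripts and belongs to a human kinome gRNA collection. In bacteria the plasmid is maintained at high copy through a ColE1/pUC-type origin and selected with ampicillin via the β-lactamase gene. An f1 origin, an SV40 origin and poly(A) signal, and remnants of lac and phage promoter elements are also carried in the backbone.

The viral portion runs from an RSV promoter fused to a truncated HIV-1 5' LTR, which makes genomic RNA production Tat-independent, through the Ψ packaging signal, a partial gag region, and the Rev response element, to a self-inactivating ΔU3 3' LTR. Within this unit, a human U6 RNA polymerase III promoter drives the MAP2K7-specific spacer joined to the Streptococcus pyogenes Cas9 guide scaffold. This is followed by a cPPT/CTS element that aids nuclear import of the viral genome. A separate cassette uses the EF-1α core promoter with its intron A to express puromycin N-acetyltransferase, allowing selection of transduced mammalian cells, and a WPRE downstream enhances transcript expression.

The plasmid does not encode Cas9, so it is meant to be used with a separate Cas9 lentiviral vector or in cells that already express Cas9. Typical use is CRISPR-mediated knockout of MAP2K7 in human cells. Packaging functions must be supplied in trans to produce virus.
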