Addgene plasmid #77821: MAP2K7 gRNA (BRDN0001162319)
Purpose: 3rd generation lentiviral gRNA plasmid targeting human MAP2K7
Depositing lab: John Doench & David Root. Depositing organization: Broad Institute. Publication: Optimized sgRNA design to maximize activity and minimize off-target effects of CRISPR-Cas9. Doench JG, Fusi N, Sullender M, Hegde M, Vaimberg EW, Donovan KF, Smith I, Tothova Z, Wilen C, Orchard R, Virgin HW, Listgarten J, Root DE. Nat Biotechnol. 2016 Jan 18. doi: 10.1038/nbt.3437. PubMed 26780180.
Backbone
  Vector backbone: lentiGuide-Puro
  Backbone manufacturer: Zhang Lab (Addgene plasmid # 52963)
  Vector type: Mammalian Expression, Lentiviral, CRISPR
  Selectable markers: Puromycin
Growth in bacteria
  Bacterial resistance: Ampicillin, 100 μg/mL
  Growth temperature: 37°C
  Growth strain: DH5alpha
  Copy number: High Copy
Gene/Insert
  Gene/Insert name: MAP2K7 (alt names: MAP2K7; NM_001297555.1)
  gRNA/shRNA sequence: CAAAGCACTGCACGATGTAG
  Species: H. sapiens (human)
  Entrez Gene: MAP2K7 (a.k.a. JNKK2, MAPKK7, MEK, MEK 7, MKK7, PRKMK7, SAPKK-4, SAPKK4)
  Promoter: hU6
  Cloning method: Unknown
  Sequencing primers: 5′ U6-F; 3′ pS2-R
Terms and licenses: Academic/Nonprofit Terms; Industry Terms: Not Available to Industry
Depositor comments: The gRNA was designed to target the following Genbank reference sequence(s): NM_001297555.1,NM_001297556.1,NM_145185.3. Note that this plasmid does NOT contain Cas9. It should be used in conjunction with lentiCas9-Blast (Addgene #52962) or otherwise with cell lines already expressing Cas9. Browse the full kinome gRNA library at http://www.addgene.org/pooled-library/broadgpp-human-kinome/ or visit http://www.broadinstitute.org/rnai/public/ for detailed protocols and information.
How to cite: MAP2K7 gRNA (BRDN0001162319) was a gift from John Doench & David Root (Addgene plasmid # 77821 ; http://n2t.net/addgene:77821 ; RRID:Addgene_77821)
