>Addgene plasmid #77821 | MAP2K7 gRNA (BRDN0001162319) | depositor partial sequence | sequence record 145281 | Target Sequence
CAAAGCACTGCACGATGTAG
