>Addgene plasmid #77821 | MAP2K7 gRNA (BRDN0001162319) | addgene partial sequence | sequence record 188473 | hU6-F
GAAAGTAATAATTTCTTGGGTAGTTTGCAGTTTTAAAATTATGTTTTAAAATGGACTATCATATGCTTAC
CGTAACTTGAAAGTATTTCGATTTCTTGGCTTTATATATCTTGTGGAAAGGACGAAACACCGCAAAGCAC
TGCACGATGTAGGTTTTAGAGCTAGAAATAGCAAGTTAAAATAAGGCTAGTCCGTTATCAACTTGAAAAA
GTGGCACCGAGTCGGTGCTTTTTTAAGCTTGGCGTAACTAGATCTTGAGACAAATGGCAGTATTCATCCA
CAATTTTAAAAGAAAAGGGGGGATTGGGGGGTACAGTGCAGGGGAAAGAATAGTAGACATAATAGCAACA
GACATACAAACTAAAGAATTACAAAAACAAATTACAAAAATTCAAAATTTTCGGGTTTATTACAGGGACA
GCAGAGATCCACTTTGGCGCCGGCTCGAGGGGGCCCGGGTGCAAAGATGGATAAAGTTTTAAACAGAGAG
GAATCTTTGCAGCTAATGGACCTTCTAGGTCTTGAAAGGAGTGGGAATTGGCTCCGGTGCCCGTCAGTGG
GCAGAGCGCA
